Addgene plasmid #236946: NanoBRET Assay, PP1Ca-HaloTag Vector
Purpose: Express PP1Ca-HaloTag(R) Fusion Protein in Mammalian Cells under a CMV promoter
Depositing lab: Promega Corporation.
Backbone
  Vector backbone: pFC221K HaloTag(R) CMV-Blast BiBRET Vector
  Vector type: Mammalian Expression
  Selectable markers: Blasticidin
Growth in bacteria
  Bacterial resistance: Kanamycin, 50 μg/mL
  Growth temperature: 37°C
  Growth strain: DH5alpha
  Copy number: High Copy
Gene/Insert
  Gene/Insert name: PP1Ca
  Species: H. sapiens (human)
  Mutation: None
  Entrez Gene: PPP1CA (a.k.a. PP-1A, PP1A, PP1alpha, PPP1A)
  Promoter: CMV
  Tag / fusion protein: HaloTag (R) (C terminal on backbone)
  Cloning method: Other
Terms and licenses: Academic/Nonprofit Terms; Industry Terms
How to cite: NanoBRET Assay, PP1Ca-HaloTag Vector was a gift from Promega Corporation (Addgene plasmid # 236946)
