[The description below was written by a language model from this plasmid's Addgene catalogue record and pLannotate feature annotations shown in this document.]
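Description:
NanoBRET Assay, PP1Ca-HaloTag Vector is a mammalian expression plasmid built on the pFC221K HaloTag CMV-Blast BiBRET backbone. It expresses human PP1Ca (PPP1CA, the alpha catalytic subunit of protein phosphatase 1; no mutations recorded) fused at its C terminus to HaloTag. Transcription is driven by the CMV immediate-early enhancer and promoter, followed by a chimeric β-globin/immunoglobulin intron that aids expression, and a T7 promoter that could allow in vitro transcription. The gap between the T7 promoter and the annotated TEV protease site is consistent with the position of the PP1Ca open reading frame, although the feature table does not annotate it. The TEV site acts as a cleavable linker ahead of HaloTag, a modified bacterial dehalogenase that binds chloroalkane ligands covalently, and an SV40 polyadenylation signal terminates the transcript.

The plasmid is propagated in E. coli from a high-copy ColE1/pUC-type origin under kanamycin selection, provided by an EM7-driven NeoR/KanR gene that is preceded by a single loxP site. For selection in mammalian cells, an SV40 enhancer/early promoter drives blasticidin S deaminase, which is followed by a synthetic poly(A) signal. As the name indicates, the construct is meant for NanoBRET assays, in which fluorescently labelled HaloTag typically serves as the energy acceptor for a NanoLuc-tagged partner in live-cell protein interaction studies; the record does not name a partner.

The deposited sequence record is 21,754 nt, yet all functional plasmid elements lie within roughly the first 6.1 kb. Beyond that point, only scattered T7 promoter and TEV site hits are annotated. The record does not explain this extra length, so the stated size should be treated with caution.
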