Features (pLannotate 1.2.2; 24 found; start..end, strand, type, name):
     60..141     -  polyA_signal   SV40 poly(A) signal: SV40 polyadenylation signal
    164..247     -  CDS            large T antigen (fragment): large T antigen from SV40 (simian virus 40)
    312..677     +  enhancer       CMV enhancer: human cytomegalovirus immediate early enhancer
    679..878     +  promoter       CMV promoter: human cytomegalovirus (CMV) immediate early promoter
   1017..1149    +  intron         chimeric intron: chimera between introns from human β-globin and immunoglobulin heavy chain genes
   1193..1211    +  promoter       T7 promoter: promoter for bacteriophage T7 RNA polymerase
   2236..2256    +  CDS            TEV site: tobacco etch virus (TEV) protease recognition and cleavage site
   2272..3155    +  CDS            HaloTag® (fragment): modified bacterial dehalogenase that forms covalent bonds with chloroalkane derivatives
   3166..3194    +  misc_feature   MCS (fragment): pUC18/19 multiple cloning site
   3243..3364    -  polyA_signal   SV40 poly(A) signal: SV40 polyadenylation signal
   3387..3455    -  CDS            large T antigen (fragment): large T antigen from SV40 (simian virus 40)
   3479..3512    +  protein_bind   loxP: Cre-mediated recombination occurs in the 8-bp core sequence (GCATACAT). Cre recombinase
   3522..3569    +  promoter       EM7 promoter: synthetic bacterial promoter&nbsp
   3601..4395    +  CDS            NeoR/KanR: aminoglycoside phosphotransferase from Tn5; aph(3')-II (or nptII); confers resistance to neomycin, kanamycin, and G418 (Geneticin®)
   4553..5141    -  rep_origin     ori: high-copy-number ColE1/pMB1/pBR322/pUC origin of replication
   5267..5315    -  polyA_signal   poly(A) signal: synthetic polyadenylation signal
   5339..5737    -  CDS            BSD: blasticidin S deaminase; Aspergillus terreus BSD; confers resistance to blasticidin
   5768..6125    -  promoter       SV40 promoter: SV40 enhancer and early promoter
   7425..7443    +  promoter       T7 promoter: promoter for bacteriophage T7 RNA polymerase
   9547..9565    +  promoter       T7 promoter: promoter for bacteriophage T7 RNA polymerase
  12987..13007   +  CDS            TEV site: tobacco etch virus (TEV) protease recognition and cleavage site
  13982..14000   +  promoter       T7 promoter: promoter for bacteriophage T7 RNA polymerase
  17261..17281   +  CDS            TEV site: tobacco etch virus (TEV) protease recognition and cleavage site
  19438..19458   +  CDS            TEV site: tobacco etch virus (TEV) protease recognition and cleavage site
>Addgene plasmid #236946 | NanoBRET Assay, PP1Ca-HaloTag Vector | depositor full sequence | sequence record 470742 | NanoBRET Assay, PP1Ca-HaloTag Vector sequence 21754 bps
KKDDWWNDRNDAACYRGHTCYRGHTDNASTARNCARGHTSRSRVDDHSCASNANBRTCGGCAGTGAAAAA
AATGCTTTATTTGTGAAATTTGTGATGCTATTGCTTTATTTGTAACCATTATAAGCTGCAATAAACAAGT
TAACAACAACAATTGCATTCATTTTATGTTTCAGGTTCAGGGGGAGGTGTGGGAGGTTTTTTAAAGCAAG
TAAAACCTCTACAAATGTGGTATGGCTGATTATGATCCGCGGCCGCAATACGTCGACGTTATCAGCTGAC
TTCGTACGAGAGCCTAGGATTATGGCGCGCCACTAGTTATTAATAGTAATCAATTACGGGGTCATTAGTT
CATAGCCCATATATGGAGTTCCGCGTTACATAACTTACGGTAAATGGCCCGCCTGGCTGACCGCCCAACG
ACCCCCGCCCATTGACGTCAATAATGACGTATGTTCCCATAGTAACGCCAATAGGGACTTTCCATTGACG
TCAATGGGTGGAGTATTTACGGTAAACTGCCCACTTGGCAGTACATCAAGTGTATCATATGCCAAGTCCG
CCCCCTATTGACGTCAATGACGGTAAATGGCCCGCCTGGCATTATGCCCAGTACATGACCTTACGGGACT
TTCCTACTTGGCAGTACATCTACGTATTAGTCATCGCTATTACCATGGTGATGCGGTTTTGGCAGTACAC
CAATGGGCGTGGATAGCGGTTTGACTCACGGGGATTTCCAAGTCTCCACCCCATTGACGTCAATGGGAGT
TTGTTTTGGCACCAAAATCAACGGGACTTTCCAAAATGTCGTAATAACCCCGCCCCGTTGACGCAAATGG
GCGGTAGGCGTGTACGGTGGGAGGTCTATATAAGCAGAGCTGGTTTAGTGAACCGTCAGATCACTAGAAG
CTTTATTGCGGTAGTTTATCACAGTTAAATTGCTAACGCAGTCAGTGCTTCTGACACAACAGTCTCGAAC
TTAAGCTGCAGAAGTTGGTCGTGAGGCACTGGGCAGGTAAGTATCAAGGTTACAAGACAGGTTTAAGGAG
ACCAATAGAAACTGGGCTTGTCGAGACAGAGAAGACTCTTGCGTTTCTGATAGGCACCTATTGGTCTTAC
TGACATCCACTTTGCCTTTCTCTCCACAGGTGTCCACTCCCAGTTCAATTACAGCTCTTAAGGCTAGAGT
ATTAATACGACTCACTATAGGGCTAGCGATCGCCATGTCCGACAGCGAGAAGCTCAACCTGGACTCGATC
ATCGGGCGCCTGCTGGAAGTGCAGGGCTCGCGGCCTGGCAAGAATGTACAGCTGACAGAGAACGAGATCC
GCGGTCTGTGCCTGAAATCCCGGGAGATTTTTCTGAGCCAGCCCATTCTTCTGGAGCTGGAGGCACCCCT
CAAGATCTGCGGTGACATACACGGCCAGTACTACGACCTTCTGCGACTATTTGAGTATGGCGGTTTCCCT
CCCGAGAGCAACTACCTCTTTCTGGGGGACTATGTGGACAGGGGCAAGCAGTCCTTGGAGACCATCTGCC
TGCTGCTGGCCTATAAGATCAAGTACCCCGAGAACTTCTTCCTGCTCCGTGGGAACCACGAGTGTGCCAG
CATCAACCGCATCTATGGTTTCTACGATGAGTGCAAGAGACGCTACAACATCAAACTGTGGAAAACCTTC
ACTGACTGCTTCAACTGCCTGCCCATCGCGGCCATAGTGGACGAAAAGATCTTCTGCTGCCACGGAGGCC
TGTCCCCGGACCTGCAGTCTATGGAGCAGATTCGGCGGATCATGCGGCCCACAGATGTGCCTGACCAGGG
CCTGCTGTGTGACCTGCTGTGGTCTGACCCTGACAAGGACGTGCAGGGCTGGGGCGAGAACGACCGTGGC
GTCTCTTTTACCTTTGGAGCCGAGGTGGTGGCCAAGTTCCTCCACAAGCACGACTTGGACCTCATCTGCC
GAGCACACCAGGTGGTAGAAGACGGCTACGAGTTCTTTGCCAAGCGGCAGCTGGTGACACTTTTCTCAGC
TCCCAACTACTGTGGCGAGTTTGACAATGCTGGCGCCATGATGAGTGTGGACGAGACCCTCATGTGCTCT
TTCCAGATCCTCAAGCCCGCCGACAAGAACAAGGGGAAGTACGGGCAGTTCAGTGGCCTGAACCCTGGAG
GCCGACCCATCACCCCACCCCGCAATTCCGCCAAAGCCAAGAAAGTTTCTCTCGAGCCAACCACTGAGGA
TCTGTACTTTCAGAGCGATAACGATGGATCCGAAATCGGTACTGGCTTTCCATTCGACCCCCATTATGTG
GAAGTCCTGGGCGAGCGCATGCACTACGTCGATGTTGGTCCGCGCGATGGCACCCCTGTGCTGTTCCTGC
ACGGTAACCCGACCTCCTCCTACGTGTGGCGCAACATCATCCCGCATGTTGCACCGACCCATCGCTGCAT
TGCTCCAGACCTGATCGGTATGGGCAAATCCGACAAACCAGACCTGGGTTATTTCTTCGACGACCACGTC
CGCTTCATGGATGCCTTCATCGAAGCCCTGGGTCTGGAAGAGGTCGTCCTGGTCATTCACGACTGGGGCT
CCGCTCTGGGTTTCCACTGGGCCAAGCGCAATCCAGAGCGCGTCAAAGGTATTGCATTTATGGAGTTCAT
CCGCCCTATCCCGACCTGGGACGAATGGCCAGAATTTGCCCGCGAGACCTTCCAGGCCTTCCGCACCACC
GACGTCGGCCGCAAGCTGATCATCGATCAGAACGTTTTTATCGAGGGTACGCTGCCGATGGGTGTCGTCC
GCCCGCTGACTGAAGTCGAGATGGACCATTACCGCGAGCCGTTCCTGAATCCTGTTGACCGCGAGCCACT
GTGGCGCTTCCCAAACGAGCTGCCAATCGCCGGTGAGCCAGCGAACATCGTCGCGCTGGTCGAAGAATAC
ATGGACTGGCTGCACCAGTCCCCTGTCCCGAAGCTGCTGTTCTGGGGCACCCCAGGCGTTCTGATCCCAC
CGGCCGAAGCCGCTCGCCTGGCCAAAAGCCTGCCTAACTGCAAGGCTGTGGACATCGGCCCGGGTCTGAA
TCTGCTGCAAGAAGACAACCCGGACCTGATCGGCAGCGAGATCGCGCGCTGGCTGTCTACTCTGGAGATT
TCCGGTTAATAGAATTCTAGAGTCGACCTGCAGGCATGCAAGCTGATTTGGCTGCTGCCACCGCTGAGCA
AGGCCGCTTCGAGCAGACATGATAAGATACATTGATGAGTTTGGACAAACCACAACTAGAATGCAGTGAA
AAAAATGCTTTATTTGTGAAATTTGTGATGCTATTGCTTTATTTGTAACCATTATAAGCTGCAATAAACA
AGTTAACAACAACAATTGCATTCATTTTATGTTTCAGGTTCAGGGGGAGATGTGGGAGGTTTTTTTAAGC
AAGTAAAACCTCTACAAATGTGGTAAAATCTTAATTAAGAATTCTAATATAACTTCGTATAGCATACATT
ATACGAAGTTATGGATCCACTGTTGACAATTAATCATCGGCATAGTATATCGGCATAGTATAATACGACA
AGGTGAGGAACTAAACCCAGGAGGCAGATCATGATTGAACAAGATGGATTGCACGCAGGTTCTCCGGCCG
CTTGGGTGGAGAGGCTATTCGGCTATGACTGGGCACAACAGACAATCGGCTGCTCTGATGCCGCCGTGTT
CCGGCTGTCAGCGCAGGGGCGCCCGGTTCTTTTTGTCAAGACCGACCTGTCCGGTGCCCTGAATGAACTG
CAGGACGAGGCAGCGCGGCTATCGTGGCTGGCCACGACGGGCGTTCCTTGCGCAGCTGTGCTCGACGTTG
TCACTGAAGCGGGAAGGGACTGGCTGCTATTGGGCGAAGTGCCGGGGCAGGATCTCCTGTCATCTCACCT
TGCTCCTGCCGAGAAAGTATCCATCATGGCTGATGCAATGCGGCGGCTGCATACGCTTGATCCGGCTACC
TGCCCATTCGACCACCAAGCGAAACATCGCATCGAGCGAGCACGTACTCGGATGGAAGCCGGTCTTGTCG
ATCAGGATGATCTGGACGAAGAGCATCAGGGGCTCGCGCCAGCCGAACTGTTCGCCAGGCTCAAGGCGCG
CATGCCCGACGGCGAGGATCTCGTCGTGACCCATGGCGATGCCTGCTTGCCGAATATCATGGTGGAAAAT
GGCCGCTTTTCTGGATTCATCGACTGTGGCCGGCTGGGTGTGGCGGACCGCTATCAGGACATAGCGTTGG
CTACCCGTGATATTGCTGAAGAGCTTGGCGGCGAATGGGCTGACCGCTTCCTCGTGCTTTACGGTATCGC
CGCTCCCGATTCGCAGCGCATCGCCTTCTATCGCCTTCTTGACGAGTTCTTCTGATTCGAAATGACCGAC
CAAGCGACGCCCAACCGGTATCAGCTCACTCAAAGGCGGTAATACGGTTATCCACAGAATCAGGGGATAA
CGCAGGAAAGAACATGTGAGCAAAAGGCCAGCAAAAGGCCAGGAACCGTAAAAAGGCCGCGTTGCTGGCG
TTTTTCCATAGGCTCCGCCCCCCTGACGAGCATCACAAAAATCGACGCTCAAGTCAGAGGTGGCGAAACC
CGACAGGACTATAAAGATACCAGGCGTTTCCCCCTGGAAGCTCCCTCGTGCGCTCTCCTGTTCCGACCCT
GCCGCTTACCGGATACCTGTCCGCCTTTCTCCCTTCGGGAAGCGTGGCGCTTTCTCATAGCTCACGCTGT
AGGTATCTCAGTTCGGTGTAGGTCGTTCGCTCCAAGCTGGGCTGTGTGCACGAACCCCCCGTTCAGCCCG
ACCGCTGCGCCTTATCCGGTAACTATCGTCTTGAGTCCAACCCGGTAAGACACGACTTATCGCCACTGGC
AGCAGCCACTGGTAACAGGATTAGCAGAGCGAGGTATGTAGGCGGTGCTACAGAGTTCTTGAAGTGGTGG
CCTAACTACGGCTACACTAGAAGGACAGTATTTGGTATCTGCGCTCTGCTGAAGCCAGTTACCTTCGGAA
AAAGAGTTGGTAGCTCTTGATCCGGCAAACAAACCACCGCTGGTAGCGGTGGTTTTTTTGTTTGCAAGCA
GCAGATTACGCGCAGAAAAAAAGGATTTCAAGAAGATCCTTTGATCTTTTCTACGGGGTCTGACGCTCAG
TGGAACGAAAACTCACGTTAAGGGATTTTGGTCATGAGATTATCAAAAAGGATCTTCACCTAGATCCTTT
TATAGTCCGGAATCGTCACACAAAAAACCAACACACAGATGTAATGAAAATAAAGATATTTTATTGCGGC
CATCGTGATGGCTAGAGTTTAGCCCTCCCACACATAACCAGAGGGCAGCAATTCACGAATCCCAACTGCC
GTCGGCTGTCCATCACTGTCCTTCACTATGGCTTTGATCCCAGGATGCAGATCGAGAAGCACCTGTCGGC
ACCGTCCGCAGGGGCTCAAGATGCCCCTGTTCTCATTTCCGATCGCGACGATACAAGTCAGGTTGCCAGC
TGCCGCAGCAGCAGCAGTGCCCAGCACCACGAGTTCTGCACAAGGTCCCCCAGTAAAATGATATACATTG
ACACCAGTGAAGATGCGGCCGTCGCTAGAGAGAGCTGCGCTGGCGACGCTGTAGTCTTCAGAGATGGGGA
TGCTGTTGATTGTAGCCGTTGCTCTTTCAATGAGGGTGGATTCTTCTTGAGACAAAGGCTTGGCCATGGT
GGCGCTAGTGTCAGAAGAATCGAGCTTTTTGCAAAAGCCTAGGCCTCCAAAAAAGCCTCCTCACTACTTC
TGGAATAGCTCAGAGGCCGAGGCGGCCTCGGCCTCTGCATAAATAAAAAAAATTAGTCAGCCATGGGGCG
GAGAATGGGCGGAACTGGGCGGAGTTAGGGGCGGGATGGGCGGAGTTAGGGGCGGGACTATGGTTGCTGA
CTAATTGAGATGCATGCTTTGCATACTTCTGCCTGCTGGGGAGCCTGGGGACTTTCCACACCTGGTTGCT
GACTAATTGAGATGCATGCTTTGCATACTTCTGCCTGCTGGGGAGCCTGGGGACTTTCCACACCCTAACT
GACACACATTCCACAGCTGGTTCTTTCCGCCTCAGAAGGTACCTAACCAAGTTCCTCTTTCAGAGGTTAT
TTCAGGCCATGGTGCTGCGCAAGACGCGTTAATTAAGACGTAHATAGSBDBNAAHATAGSBDAHATAGDM
SCATURSVYASGNAMSCATURDNASTTMSCATURSVYASGNAMSCATURMCSMSCATURDNASTTMSCAT
URMCSMSCATURCRBBTSMCMSCATURDNASTTMSCATURCRBBTSMCRMTRCMVRMTRRMTRMDNASTT
RMTRCMVRMTRNTRNCHMRCNTRNNTRNDDNASTTNTRNCHMRCNTRNRMTRTRMTRRMTRDNASTTRMT
RTRMTRMSCATURSGSTMSCATURDNASTTMSCATURSGSTMSCATURHTNKRCTRMNAMSCATURTDNA
STTMSCATURHTNKRCTRMNAMSCATURHATAGMSCATURDNASTTMSCATURHATAGYASGNASVATYA
DNYATNSGNAYASGNADNASTTYASGNASVATYADNYATNSGNAMSCATURCRSTMSCATURDNASTTMS
CATURCRSTRMTRMBACTRARMTRRMTRDNASTTRMTRMBACTRARMTRCDSKANRCDSDNASTTCDSKA
NRMSCATURCRBBTSMCMSCATURDNASTTMSCATURCRBBTSMCMSCATURMSCATURDNASTTMSCAT
URRRGNCDRVDASMDRCATNRGNCRRGNDNASTTRRGNCDRVDASMDRCATNRGNYASGNASYNTHTCYA
DNYATNSGNAYASGNADNASTTYASGNASYNTHTCYADNYATNSGNAMSCATURBASTRMSCATURDNAS
TTMSCATURBASTRMSCATURBBRSGMSCATURDNASTTMSCATURBBRSGMSCATURBBRSGMSCATUR
DNASTTMSCATURBBRSGMSCATURCRBMSCATURDNASTTMSCATURCRBMSCATURSVRMTRMSCATU
RDNASTTMSCATURSVRMTRMSCATURBBRSGMSCATURDNASTTMSCATURBBRSGMSCATURBBRSGM
SCATURDNASTTMSCATURBBRSGMSCATURBBRSGMSCATURDNASTTMSCATURBBRSGTMSCATURB
BRSGMSCATURDNASTTMSCATURBBRSGMSCATURCRBMSCATURDNASTTMSCATURCRBMSCATURC
RBBTSMCMSCATURDNASTTMSCATURCRBBTSMCMSCATURAMSCATURMDNASTTMSCATURAASSDN
ASNDSRSAWKAHSDWNADDMKCDNNNNNNNNNNNNNNNNNNNNNNNNNNNNNNNNGCTCTTAAGGCNNNA
GTATTAATACGACTCACTATAGGGCTAGCGATCGCCATGTCCGACAGCGAGAAGCTCAACCTGGACTCGA
TCATCGGGCGCCTGCTGGAAGTGCAGGGCTCGCGGCCTGGCAAGAATGTACAGCTGACAGAGAACGAGAT
CCGCGGTCTGTGCCTGAAATCCCGGGAGATTTTTCTGAGCCAGCCCATTCTTCTGGAGCTGGAGGCACCC
CTCAAGATCTGCGGTGACATACACGGCCAGTACTACGACCTTCTGCGACTATTTGAGTATGGCGGTTTCC
CTCCCGAGAGCAACTACCTCTTTCTGGGGGACTATGTGGACAGGGGCAAGCAGTCCTTGGAGACCATCTG
CCTGCTGCTGGCCTATAAGATCAAGTACCCCGAGAACTTCTTCCTGCTCCGTGGGAACCACGAGTGTGCC
AGCATCAACCGCATCTATGGTTTCTACGATGAGTGCAAGAGACGCTACAACATCAAACTGTGGAAAACCT
TCACTGACTGCTTCAACTGCCTGCCCATCGCGGCCATAGTGGACGAAAAGATCTTCTGCTGCCACGGAGG
CCTGTCCCCGGACCTGCAGTCTATGGAGCAGATTCGGCGGATCATGCGGCCCACAGATGTGCCTGACCAG
GGCCTGCTGTGTGACCTGCTGTGGTCTGACCCTGACAAGGACGTGCAGGGCTGGGGCGAGAACGACCGTG
GCGTCTCTTTTACCTTTGGAGCCGAGGTGGTGGCCAAGTTCCTCCACAAGCACGACTTGGACCTCATCTG
CCGAGCACACCAGGTGGTAGAAGACGGCTACGAGTTCTTTGCCAAGCGGCAGCTGGTGACACTTTTCTCA
GCTCCCAACTACTGTGGCGAGTTTGACAATGCTGGCGCCATGATGAGTGNGGACNANACCCTCATGTGCT
CTTTCCANATCCTCAAGCCCGCCNANAGAACAANGGGAAGTANGGGCAGTTCANTGGNCNGAACCCTGGA
NGNCGACCNNTCNNCCNNCCCCGCAATTCCNCCNAANNNNNNAAAGTTNNCTCNNNCNANNNCNGANGAT
NNGNACTTNNNANNNNNNNANNANGGATNCNAAANNGNNNCTGGNNNTNNNNNNNNNCCCNNNNNNNNNN
NNCCNGGGNNNNNNNNNNNNNNNNNNNNNNNNNNNNNNNNNNNNNNNNNNNNTGNNNNNNCNNNNNNCNN
NNNNNNGNNNNNNNCNNNNNNNNNNNNNNNNNNNNNNNNNNNNNNGNNNNNNNNNNNNNNNNNNTTNNNN
NNNNNNNNNNNGNNNAHVDUNYGRHUKVAKUBNDSTKWBMAYDGSKWKWDHTGSAMGSKCNRUANDRUAM
SKWDNGSDUANYRKWCUCHSADUAMWDUCRUVCNBNRHUHSUGGSHTKAWCNDAMYDAKVBMHRSBUBMW
SGNYSBSUGUHBSGUAUHUBDYDUGWNHRARBRMGTSSKAHCCDCUCCDDDDBDDDDDDDDDDDDDDCDD
DDDDDDDDDDDDDDDDDDDDDDDDDDDDDDDDDDDDDDDDDDDDDDDDDDDDDDDDDDDDDDDDDDDDDD
DDDDDDDDDDDDDDDDDDDDDDDDDDDDDDDDDDDDDDDDDDDDDDDDDDDDDDDDDDDDDDDDDDDDDD
DDDDDDDDDDDDDDDDDDDDDDDDDDDDDDDDCDDDDDDDDDDDDDDDDDDDDDDDDDDDDDDDDDDDDD
DDDDDDDDDDDDDDDDDDDDDDDDDDDDDDDDDCCDDDDDDDDDDDDDDDDDDBDDDDDDDDDDDDDDDD
DDDDDDDDDDDDDDDDDDDDDDDDDDDDDDDDDVDDDSDDDDDDDDDDDDDDDDDDDYDCDDDDDDCDCD
DDDDDNUCDDDDDDDDDDDDCCDDDDDDDDDDDDDBDDDDDDDDCCCCDDDDDCDCDDDDNCDDBCCDCD
CCCCDBCDCDDCCDCCCCDCCDDCDDACDDWCCCDDCCCYSBCMBDDDDCBYADDDCDCYBASBABACVV
BUABVYAAAABABCABAWUVTMWASAKVUSWAVUCNWTSSNUVYVWVYKMYRYMMRNUVNTKDBBBMGCC
GAAHTRMDABABASKSDNASWHTKSCWSCSSNDGHSDWNADDMKCDNNNNNNNNNNNNNCNCTCNCNGTT
NNTTACNGCTCTTAAGGCTAGAGTATTAATACGACTCACTATAGGGCTAGCGATCGCCATGTCCGACAGC
GAGAAGCTCAACCTGGACTCGATCATCGGGCGCCTGCTGGAAGTGCAGGGCTCGCGGCCTGGCAAGAATG
TACAGCTGACAGAGAACGAGATCCGCGGTCTGTGCCTGAAATCCCGGGAGATTTTTCTGAGCCAGCCCAT
TCTTCTGGAGCTGGAGGCACCCCTCAAGATCTGCGGTGACATACACGGCCAGTACTACGACCTTCTGCGA
CTATTTGAGTATGGCGGTTTCCCTCCCGAGAGCAACTACCTCTTTCTGGGGGACTATGTGGACAGGGGCA
AGCAGTCCTTGGAGACCATCTGCCTGCTGCTGGCCTATAAGATCAAGTACCCCGAGAACTTCTTCCTGCT
CCGTGGGAACCACGAGTGTGCCAGCATCAACCGCATCTATGGTTTCTACGATGAGTGCAAGAGACGCTAC
AACATCAAACTGTGGAAAACCTTCACTGACTGCTTCAACTGCCTGCCCATCGCGGCCATAGTGGACGAAA
AGATCTTCTGCTGCCACGGAGGCCTGTCCCCGGACCTGCAGTCTATGGAGCAGATTCGGCGGATCATGCG
GCCCACAGATGTGCCTGACCAGGGCCTGCTGTGTGACCTGCTGTGGTCTGACCCTGACAAGGACGTGCAG
GGCTGGGGCGAGAACGACCGTGGCGTCTCTTTTACCTTTGGAGCCGANGTGGTGGCCAAGTTCCTCCACA
AGCACGACTTGGACCTCATCTGCCGAGCACACCAGGTGGTAGAAGANGGCTACNAGTTCTTTGCCAAGCG
GCAGCTGGTGACACTTTTCTCAGCTCCCAACTACTGTGGCGAGTTTGACAATGCTGGCGCCATGATGAGT
GNGGACNANACCCTCATGTGCTCTTTCCANATCCTCAAGCCCGCCNANAGACAAGGGGAAGTACGGGCAG
TTCAGTGGNCTGAACCCTGGANCCGACCCATCACCCCNCCCGCAATTNCGCNAAGCCAANAAAGTTNCNC
NCGANCNNNNNNNANGNNNNNTACTTTNNNNNNNNAACNANGNNCCNAAATCNGNNCNGGNTTTCNNTNN
NNCCCNNNNNNNNNNNNNNGGGNNNNNNNNNNNNNNNNNNNNNNNNNNNNNNNNNNCNNNNNNNNNNNNN
NNNNNNNNNNNCNNNNNNNNNNNNNNNNNNNNNNNNNNNNNNNNNNNNNNNNNNNNNNNNNNNNNNNNGN
NNNCNNNNNANNANNNGNNNNNTTNNNNNNNNNNNNNCCNNNNNNNNNNNUDRDVDNSGTKYDGSGSWBN
HUAWWDGSKWAMDGTKWMWCGRKVANYDHUADHTWTMYGRWBNRKVBNGTDVDHUANGSUCGSUBMTAMW
CNYBGSGRVTKWKVANYUURHSUADNYDHRUHTWGGRAKWBMYRHSUTATGDMVBMVSNAVHVRGUWAVW
YCNUGANMBYAVGDTCBVTSTBCKWAARBCBCRCDDDDADDDDDDDDDDDDDDDDDDDDDDDDDDDDDDD
DDDDDDDDDDDDDDDDDDDDDDDDDDDDDDDDDDDDDDDDDDDDDDDDDDDDDDDDDDDDDDDDDDDDDD
DDDDDDDDDDDDDDDDDDDDDDDDDDDDDDDDDDDDDDDDDDDDDDDDDDDDDDDDDDDDDDDDDDDDDD
DDDDDDDDDDDDDDDDDDDDDDDDDDDDDDDDDDDDDDDDDDDDDDDDDDDDDDDDDDDDDDDDDDDDDD
DDDDDDDDDDDDDDDDDDDDDDDDDDDDDDDDDDDDDDDDDDDDDDDDDDDDDDDDDDDDDDDDDDDDDD
DDDDDDDDDDDDDDDDDDDDDDDDDDDDDBDDDDDDDDDDDDDDDDDDDDDDDDDDDDDDDDDDDDDDDD
DDDDDDDDDDDDDDDDDDDDCDDDDDDDDVUCDDDDDDDDDDDDCDDDDDDDDRDDDDDDCDDDDDCDCB
DDDDBCDDDCDCCDDDDTCDDDDDDDDDCDDDDHDDCDCDDCCCDDDCDDCDBGDDDAACCDBDCDYMCM
CBDWACCYACDCBCSAWABBACAVDCWDACAVBCBWACBACAYYBBASRWWYTYMASVWATUWURYRMSR
TUHSYAURKUMTCRAVRAMDHYMNGBNMMUGCGHAHHBAATNBGGKBAAHTRMDABABASKSDNASWHTA
SCSCSSNDHSDWNADDMKCDNNNNNNNNNNNNNNNNNNNNNNNNNNNNNNNNNNNNNTNNNNCNNNNTNN
NNNNNNNNNNNNNNNNNNCNNGNNNNNNNNNNNNNNNNNNNNNNNNNNNNNNNNNANNNNNNNNGNNNTN
NNNNNNNNNNNNNNNNTNNNNTNNNNNNNNGCNNNTNTNNNNNANNNNNNNNNNTTTNCNTTNNNNNCNN
NNNGNNNNCNNNNNCCAGTTCANNNNNNNNNNAAGGNNNNNNNNNTAATNCGNNNNNNNNNNNGGNTAGC
NANCNNCATNTCCGNNNGCGANAAGNTCAACCTGGANNNGNTCNTNNGGCNNNNCTGGAANNNNAGGGCT
CGNNGCCTGNCAAGAATGTACAGCTGACAGAGAACGAGATCCGCGGTCTGTNCNNGAAATCCCGGGAGAT
TTTNTGAGCCAGCCCATTCTTCTGGAGCTGGAGGCACCCCTCAAGATCTGCGGTGACATACACGGCCAGT
ACTACGNCNTTCTGCGACTATTTGAGTATGGCGGTTTCCCTCCCGAGAGCAACTACCTCTTTCTGGGGGA
CTATGTGGACAGGGGCAAGCAGTCCTTGGAGACCATCTGCCTGCTGCTGGCCTATAAGATCAAGTACCCC
GAGAACTTCTTCCTGCTCCGTGGGAACCACGAGTGTGCCAGCATCAACCGCATCTATGGTTTCTACGATG
AGTGCAAGAGACGCTACAACATCAAACTGTGGAAAACCTTCACTGACTGCTTCAACTGCCTGCCCATCGC
GGCCATAGTGGACGAAAAGATCTTCTGCTGCCACGGAGGCCTGTCCCCGGACCTGCAGTCTATGGAGCAG
ATTCGGCGGATCATGCGGCCCACAGATGTGCCTGACCAGGGCCTGCTGTGTGACCTGCTGTGGTCTGACC
CTGACAAGGACGTGCAGGGCTGGGGCGAGAACGACCGTGGCGTCTCTTTTACCTTTGGAGCCGAGGTGGT
GGCCAAGTTCCTCCACAAGCACGACTTGGACCTCATCTGCCGAGCACACCAGGTGGTAGAAGACGGCTAC
GAGTTCTTTGCCAAGCGGCAGCTGGTGACACTTTTCTCAGCTCCCAACTACTGTGGCGAGTTTGACAATG
CTGGCGCCATGATGAGTGTGGACGAGACCCTCATGTGCTCTTTCCAGATCCTCAAGCCCGCCGACAAGAA
CAAGGGGAAGTACGGGCAGTTCAGTGGCCTGAACCCTGGAGGCCGACCCATCACCCCACCCCGCAATTCC
GCCAAAGCCAAGAAAGTTTCTCTCGAGCCAACCACTGAGGATCTGTACTTTCAGAGCGATAACGANGGNT
CCGAAATCGGTACNNCTNNNNNNNNNNNNNNNNNBKHRNYTTUNYUASCKDDUNGNGTHSCVKVATUKTK
VSUKUTHTHMDAWMBUHNCYMBRGVUNCYNBNCWSHRGNBWMARDRHSHCRYMBMBWKVKRYNCKTHNCV
KTHWRNBWKDRNAVKRGNCVDYMAYMAUMASHCWRGMAUSGAUHSDYNBWDYMAVRDNCWKSGRKMVHMU
HSHMBWCVHBKGMGHCARMBDRNGUUHHNANTBTHVTRYVVTABAVBMWWAUBBMUAUAUAVAAAAYATA
AWYBYDBCBCCCABDUWBCBBCDDBBKBDCCCDCBCCCYCDDBDDDBCBKDCCDDACCDDACDBDDBCAD
CDDDDDDDDCCDDDDCDDDDDDDDDDDDDDKDDDDDCDDDDDDDDDDDDDDDCDDDDDDDDVDDCDDDDD
RSDDDDDDDDDDDDDDDDDDDDDDDDDDDDDDDDDDDDDDDYDDDDDDDDDDDDDDDDDRDDDDDDDDDD
DDDDDDDDDDDDDDDDDDDDDDDDDDDDDDDDDDDDDDBDDDDDDDDDDDDDDDDDDDDDDDDDDDDDDD
DDDDDDDDCDDDDDDDDDDDDBCDDDDDDDDDDDDDDDDDDDDDDDDDDDDDDDDDDDDDDDDDDDDDDD
DDDDDDDDDDDDDDDDDDDDDDDDDDDDDDDDDDDDDDDDDDDDDDDDDDDDDCDDDDDDDDDDDDDDDD
DDDDDDDDDDDDDDDDDDDDDDDDDDDDDDDDDDDDDDDDDDDDDDDDDDDDDDDDDDDDBCDDDDDDDD
DDDDDDDDDDDDDDDDDDDDDDDDDDDDDDDDDDDDDDDDDDDDDDDDDDDDDDDCDDDDDDDDDDDDDD
DDDDBACDDDDDDACCDCSYYVUTUAHTRRMDABABASKCSDNATSWHTTSCSCSSNDSHSDWNADDMKC
DNNNNNNNNNNNNNNNNNNNNNNTTNATTACNGCTCTTAAGGCTAGAGTATTAATACGACTCACTATAGG
GCTNNNNNTNGCCATGTCCGACAGCGAGAAGCTCAACCTGGACTCNNTNNTNGGGCGCCTGCTGGAAGTG
CAGGGCTCGCGGCCTGGCAAGAATGTACAGCTGACAGAGAACGAGATCCGCGGTCTGTGCCTGAAATCCC
GGGAGATTTTTCTGAGCCAGCCCATTCTTCTGGAGCTGGAGGCACCCCTCAAGATCTGCGGTGACATACA
CGGCCAGTACTACGACCTTCTGCGACTATTTGAGTATGGCGGTTTCCCTCCCGAGAGCAACTACCTCTTT
CTGGGGGACTATGTGGACAGGGGCAAGCAGTCCTTGGAGACCATCTGCCTGCTGCTGGCCTATAAGATCA
AGTACCCCGAGAACTTCTTCCTGCTCCGTGGGAACCACGAGTGTGCCAGCATCAACCGCATCTATGGTTT
CTACGATGAGTGCAAGAGACGCTACAACATCAAACTGTGGAAAACCTTCACTGACTGCTTCAACTGCCTG
CCCATCGCGGCCATAGTGGACGAAAAGATCTTCTGCTGCCACGGAGGCCTGTCCCCGGACCTGCAGTCTA
TGGAGCAGATTCGGCGGATCATGCGGCCCACAGATGTGCCTGACCAGGGCCTGCTGTGTGACCTGCTGTG
GTCTGACCCTGACAAGGACGTGCAGGGCTGGGGCGAGAACGACCGTGGCGTCTCTTTTACCTTTGGAGCC
GAGGTGGTGGCCAAGTTCCTCCACAAGCACGACTTGGACCTCATCTGCCGAGCACACCAGGTGGTAGAAG
ACGGCTACNAGTTCTTTGCCAAGCGGCAGCTGGTGACACTTTTCTCAGCTCCCAACTACTGTGGCGAGTT
TGACAATGCTGGCGCCATGATGAGTGTGGACGANACCCTCATGTGCTCTTTCCAGATCCTCAAGCCCGCC
GACAAGAACAAGGGGNAGTANGGGCAGTTCAGTGGNCTGAANCNNNGNNGCCGACCCATCACCCCANCCC
NNAATTNCGCCAAAGCCANNAAANNTTCTCTCGAGCNNNNNTNNNNTCTGTANTTTNNNANCGANANNAN
NNNNCNAANNNGTACNGGNNTNCNTNNACCCCNTNNNNNNNNNCNGGGNNNNNNNANNNNNNACNNNNNN
NNNNNNNNNNNNNNNNCNNNNNNNNNNNNNNNNNNNNNNNNNNNNNNNNNNNNNNNNNNNNNNNNNNNNN
NNNNNNNNNNNNNNNNNNNNNNNNNNNNNNNNNNNNNNNNHKDCTAHUGTTHUVMRRVGSKCRRVKWDCR
UDTAMCGSVAGSVDGSVBNRUBNGSKCRVDHUBNKWCGUMGRKWRUANYRMYUCNYRKWCGSUNYDGSKW
AKWCMDNYRKVGTMVAMBRBDYKTHRVSDNRKWMNNWSWHBUATRRVTCDTNVCSCHASDDDDDDBDDDD
VDDDDDDDDDDDDDADTDDWDDDDDDDDDDDDDDDDDDDDDDDDDYAGCCDDDDDDDDDDDDDDDDDDDD
DDDDDDDDDDDDDDDDDDDDDDDDDDDDDDDDDDDDDDDDDDDDDDDDDDDDDDDDDDDDDDDDDDDDDD
DDDDDDDDDDDDDDDDDDDDDDDDDDDDDDDDDDDDDDDDDDDDDDDDDDDDDDDDDDDDDDDDDDDDDD
DDDDDDDDDDDDDDDDDDDDDDDDDDDDDDDDDDDDDDDDDDDDDDDDDDDDDDDDDDDDDDDDDDDDDD
DDDDDDDDDDDDDDDDDDDDDDDDDDDDDDDDDDDDDDDDDDDDDDDADDDDDDDDDDDCCDDDDDDDDD
DDDDDDDDDDDCCDDDDDDDDDCCDDDDDDDDDDYDDDDDDDDDDDDDDDDNNDCDBDDDDDCDBCDDAS
DBDDCADCCDDCDDDCAADDDDDCBCDDDDCNCCDCCDCCDDDDCBCDYDBCAADCDADDDDBCDDDDDB
CCCDACCYRABGDBDDDCCACDDDBUCRBCCVDDTAYWCBYYAAAYVVVYASWABASVWYMVVYRAVUBN
YAYRSRVDSVVURKVSWGNANTTSNNMHRVNBNHBTWMCNHGHGHMNUSBSGCDAMDBMHDAHTRMDABA
BYYASKSDNAKSWHTKSCKSCSKMSNDKHSDWNADDMKCDNNNNNNNNNNNNNNNNANNNNNNNNNNNNN
NNNNNNNNNNNNNNNNNNNNNNTNNNNNNTTTNNNANNNNNNNNNNNNNNTNNTGANNNNNNNNNNTTNN
NNNNNNNNNNGNNNNNNNNNNCCANNNNNNCAGNNNTNNNNTAGAGTNTNNTNCGACNCNNTATAGGNNT
AGCGATCNCCATNTNCGNCAGCGAGNAGCTCAACCTGGACTCGATCATCGGGNNNNGCTGNAAGTNCAGG
GCTCGCGGCCTGGCAAGAATGTACAGCTGACAGAGAACGAGATCCGCGGTCTGTNCCNGAAATCCCGGGA
GATTTTTCTGAGCCAGCCCATTCTTCTGGAGCTGGAGGCACCCCTCAAGATCTGCGGTGACATACACGGC
CAGTACTACGACCTTCTGCGACTATTTGAGTATGGCGGTTTCCCTCCCGAGAGCAACTACCTCTTTCTGG
GGGACTATGTGGACAGGGGCAAGCAGTCCTTGGAGACCATCTGCCTGCTGCTGGCCTATAAGATCAAGTA
CCCCGAGAACTTCTTCCTGCTCCGTGGGAACCACGAGTGTGCCAGCATCAACCGCATCTATGGTTTCTAC
GATGAGTGCAAGAGACGCTACAACATCAAACTGTGGAAAACCTTCACTGACTGCTTCAACTGCCTGCCCA
TCGCGGCCATAGTGGACGAAAAGATCTTCTGCTGCCACGGAGGCCTGTCCCCGGACCTGCAGTCTATGGA
GCAGATTCGGCGGATCATGCGGCCCACAGATGTGCCTGACCAGGGCCTGCTGTGTGACCTGCTGTGGTCT
GACCCTGACAAGGACGTGCAGGGCTGGGGCGAGAACGACCGTGGCGTCTCTTTTACCTTTGGAGCCGAGG
TGGTGGCCAAGTTCCTCCACAAGCACGACTTGGACCTCATCTGCCGAGCACACCAGGTGGTAGAAGACGG
CTACGAGTTCTTTGCCAAGCGGCAGCTGGTGACACTTTTCTCAGCTCCCAACTACTGTGGCGAGTTTGAC
AATGCTGGCGCCATGATGAGTGTGGACGAGACCCTCATGTGCTCTTTCCAGATCCTCAAGCCCGCCGACA
AGAACAAGGGGAAGTACGGGCAGTTCAGTGGCCTGAACCCTGGAGGCCGACCCNNCANNNCACCCCGCAA
TTCCGCCAAAGCCAAGAAAGTTTCTNNNNNNNCAACCACTGAGGATCTGTACTTTCAGAGCGATAACGAN
GGATCCGAAATCGGTACNGNNNNNNNNNNNNNNNNNNRDKCNDGSGBGNYUHDYNCVMSHWRUCUYMAGM
SDSGURHYMBCWMBWKTUTHNBWTGDSWSSGYAUHDWDDNBUUCVDWKSGNBYMAVSGNBWTGUDCVSGC
WMAVKURGYNBWKRGSHDYAKRCWURGYMBUDNBUKRNDVACBCCSHADGABDMGGGAHWVWASAHKBDH
HAHGKMMNHNUCGUUTNVNNVHMKMRUYYVYWTRVTBNYYUNYYRAUGSUHSUWUAYVAAYVACCCCRAC
ABYBCAABACBAAAYDYADDDAABBCBCCSBDUDDDAYDCDDDCDDDDCYDBDCCDDDDDCCCCDDDCBC
CBDCDDDCCDDDDTDDDAADDDDDDDADCDDDDDCDDCDDWDCDDDDDDDDDBDCYDCDDDDDDCDDDDD
CDDDDDDDDDDDDDDDDDDDDDDDDDDDDDDDDDDDDDDDCDDDDDDDDDDDDDDBDDDDDDDDDDDDDD
DDDDDDDDDDDDDDDDDDDDDDDDDDDDADDDDDDDDDDDDDDDDDDCCDDDDDDDDDDDDDDDDDDDDD
DDDDDDDDDDDDDDDDDDDDDDDDDDDDDDDDDDDDDDDDDDDDDDDDDDDDDDDDDDDDDDDDDDDDDD
DDDDDDDDDDDDDDDDDDDDDDDDDDDDDDDDDDDDDDDDDDDDDDDDDDDDDDDDDDDDDDDDDDDDDD
DDDDDDDDDDDDDDDDDDDDDDDDDDDDDDDDDDDDDDDDDDDDDDDDDDDDDDDDDDDAADUDDDDDDD
DDDDDDBDDDDCDDCDDDDYGCDDDDDDCDDDDDDDDDDBADDDDDDDBCDDCVSBBDAVAKTVHAHTRR
MDABABMMASKSDNAKSWHTKCSCKHSCSKSNDKKHSDWNADDMKCDNNNNNNNNANNNNNNNNNNNNNN
NNNGNNNNNNNNNNNNNCNNNNNNNTNNNNNNNNNNNNCNNNNNNNTNNNNNNNNGNNNNNANTNNNNNN
NNNNNNNNNNNNNNNANNNNANNNNNNNNNNNCNNNNNANNNNTNNNNTNNNNNNNNNNNTNNNNTACNG
NCNNNNNNTNCTTTCNNTNCNNNGNNNNCNNNNCCCNNTNANNNCAGNNNNNNNTAGAGTNNATNCGANN
CNNTATAGGGNTAGCGATCNCATNNNNACAGCGAGAAGNTCAACCTGGANTCGATCATCGGNCNNNGCNG
AAGTNCANGGCTCGNNGCCNGNCANGAATGTACAGCTGACAGANNNGANNNCCGCGGTNNGTNNNGAAAT
CCCGGGAGATTTTNTGAGCCAGCCCATTCTTCNGGAGCTGGAGNCACCCCTCAAGATCTGCGGTGACATA
CACGGCCAGTACTACGNCCTTTCTGCGACTATTTGAGTATGGCGGTTTCCCTCCCGAGAGCAACTACCTC
TTTCTGGGGGACTATGTGGACAGGGNCAAGCAGTCCTTGGAGACCATCTGCNTGCTGCTGGCCTATAAGA
TCAAGTACCCCGAGAACTTCTTCNTGCTCCGTGGGAACCACGAGTGTGCCAGCATCAACCGCATCTATGG
TTTCTACGATGAGTGCAAGAGACGCTACAACATCAAACTGTGGAAAACCTTCACTGACTGCTTCAACTGC
CTGCCCATCGCGGCCATAGTGGACGAAAAGATCTTCTGCTGCCACGGAGGCCTGTCCCCGGACCTGCAGT
CTATGGAGCAGATTCGGCGGATCATGCGGCCCACAGATGTGCCTGACCAGGGCCTGCTGTGTGACCTGCT
GTGGTCTGACCCTGACAAGGACGTGCAGGGCTGGGGCGAGAACGACCGTGGCGTCTCTTTTACCTTTGGA
GCCGAGGTGGTGGCCAAGTTCCTCCACAAGCACGACTTGGACCTCATCTGCCGAGCACACCAGGTGGTAG
AAGACGGCTACGAGTTCTTTGCCAAGCGGCAGCTGGTGACACTTTTCTCAGCTCCCAACTACTGTGGCGA
GTTTGACAATGCTGGCGCCATGATGAGTGTGGACGAGACCCTCATGTGCTCTTTCCAGATCCTCAAGCCC
GCCGACAAGAACAAGGGGAAGTACGGGCAGTTCAGTGGCCTGAACCCTGGAGGCCGACCCATCACCCCAC
CCCGCAATTCCGCCAAAGCCAAGAAAGTTTCTCTCGAGCCAACCACTGAGGATCTGTACTTTCAGAGCGA
TNACGANGGATCCGAAATCGGNNCNNNNNNNNNNNNNNNHSBVGSCSCTDRYYWMCSAVYKAGVDYSSHU
CWMWYDWNBHRSGRWADNDCSGSHSGRDBNBWUTHCWSMBUYNCWKDMTVSRCMBUTRNBVKDYNBVKSK
TGDRYSGBTHDKRNCBVRYMAUHDWKTHRGNCVKTRYNAYMBUUDWAUNCYMBTNATHUCTGBNATTDBA
KAACCCTABCNAATMAGKKBRHKUCWUBMMGHVSMNMKDHTWHMDWWBDBSNDWMYUWYHNYVNGRHNGU
WUWNYWRUTCTHYRWYMYRDUMUURTRRYWURTARTVYSUUYYTSSTTGKTTVWUMUNWSWVKNUUYYWW
AVYWVYVBSWWTTWYVVUYWYAVAWTVWUVUVWVNYUAAWVSYAVNAAAVAAAWAYBCDYAADYABDYAV
AAAACBCWWVYYYWAABAAWABAABBAABYABCCCYUCABBBABACBBWABCBUBDABDYCBABBWCABD
BAACCBBDDDCBBABBBBCCCBBBCCYADCBBBCBBBAACBCCDDDDDCDDDBDAABDCYDDDCCDDADA
DBBDDBDBCDDDDDDDDDDDDYABBVCDDABBDBADCYBCDYCDCWNBBRYSKMWSHAHTRRMDABUABA
SKRSDNARKSWHTWSCSCSSNDCCCSCRKHHCRATNGNWCNTGRMAHATAGTMTRASSMBSCANNDAGAN
STRATDSUNCSTMTDRASSNTRNGSRTDSCASSCASSMBYARAMTRSMATCHSMNMUMMATCHRCNTAGM
NMUMSUNCNGTHMAMUMADDDGASRKBNCNTGMAMUMADDDGASRKBNSUNCMAMUMRGSTRSHTDRNCA
STGRUCNSDRDGANATYGANGTHNATYNTRNGSUNCSNMNTRNGAHTRMDABNCNTGRCNTMATCHNTRN
GAHTRMDABNCNTGRCNTMATCHNTRNGAHTRRMDABNCNTGRCNTMATCHNTRNGAHTRMDABNCNTGR
CNTMATCHNTRNGAHTRRMDABNCNTGRCNTMATCHNTRNGAHTRRMDABNCNTGRCNTMATCHTMTASS
MBRMVDSUNCAHTRMDABRMVDSUNCAHTRRMDABRASSMBCNTGSCASSCASSMBYARAMTRSMATCHS
MNMUMMATCHRCNTAGMNMUMSUNCNGTHMAMUMADDDGASRKBNCNTGMAMUMADDDGASRKBNSUNCM
AMUMRGSTRSHTDRNCASTGRUCNSDRDGANATYGANGTHNATYNTRNGRRNCSUNCSRMCNTGCRATNG
NWCNTGRASSMBCNTGNTRNGAHTRMDABNCNTGRCNTMATCHNTRNGAHTRMDABNCNTGRCNTMATCH
NTRNGAHTRRMDABNCNTGRCNTMATCHNTRNGAHTRRMDABNCNTGRCNTMATCHTMRMVDSUNCAHTR
MDABRMVDSUNCAHTRRMDABRASSMBCNTGSCASSCASSMBYARAMTRSMATCHSMNMUMMATCHRCNT
AGMNMUMSUNCNGTHMAMUMADDDGASRKBNCNTGMAMUMADDDGASRKBNSUNCMAMUMRGSTRSHTDR
NCASTGRUCNSDRDGANATYGANGTHNATYNTRNGRRNCSUNCSRMCNTGCRATNGNWCNTGRASSMBCN
TGNTRNGAHTRMDABNCNTGRCNTMATCHNTRNGAHTRRMDABNCNTGRCNTMATCHTMTRMNDSMDUMT
RMARAMTRSTRACTHRSHDUATHRSHDNNTRACWNDWSMAMUMNSAVRAGAMUNTTRMMDRTRMNAMUAT
YTRMMDNGTHNGTHAHTRRMDABAHTRMDABAHTRRMDABAHTRMDABAHTRRMDABAHTRMDABAHATA
GNASUNCSAVRAGHSDWNADDMKCDAHTRMDABABASSNDHSDWNADDMKCDAHTRRMDABABASSNDHS
DWNADDMKCDAHTRMDABABASSNDHSDWNADDMKCDAHTRRMDABUABASSNDBSSSDSRMSSSSNDAH
ATAGDBSSSNDAHTRMDABSSSNDAHTRMDABSSSNDAHTRRMDABSSSNDGAHTRMDABSSSNDAHTRR
MDABSSSNDRAHTRRMDABSSSNDAHTRMDABKSSSNDAHTRRMDABSSSNDAHTRMDABSSSNDAHTRR
MDABSCGSCVWDACCSRRUUTRTSNVVSCGRATHSUSVCNTGNAMCHANGDTCSCAGSSRMSSVRDWMDB
SCDRMDSMDBMDVRSDDRDSSVTDDRKSSVTKSCTGHHSCHSCGSCVWSTTSKKSCTGHSCHSCGSCVWD
SCTGHSSCHSSCGSCVWDSACSCSSRRUUTRTSNVVSSCGRSATHSSUSVSRRS
